Addgene plasmid #198310: pBR322-Pdp1-HiBiT
Purpose: Loads HiBiT-tagged Pdp1 into PVCs; for payload loading assays; also contains Pnf
Depositing lab: Feng Zhang. Depositing organization: Broad Institute. Publication: Programmable protein delivery with a bacterial contractile injection system. Kreitz J, Friedrich MJ, Guru A, Lash B, Saito M, Macrae RK, Zhang F. Nature. 2023 Apr;616(7956):357-364. doi: 10.1038/s41586-023-05870-7. Epub 2023 Mar 29. PubMed 36991127.
Backbone
  Vector backbone: pBR322
  Vector type: Bacterial Expression
Growth in bacteria
  Bacterial resistance: Ampicillin, 100 μg/mL
  Growth temperature: 37°C
  Growth strain: DH5alpha
  Copy number: High Copy
Gene/Insert
  Gene/Insert name: Pdp1-HiBiT
  Species: Photorhabdus asymbiotica
  Cloning method: Restriction Enzyme; 5′ cloning site Unknown (unknown if destroyed); 3′ cloning site Unknown (unknown if destroyed)
Terms and licenses: Academic/Nonprofit Terms; Industry Terms: Not Available to Industry
How to cite: pBR322-Pdp1-HiBiT was a gift from Feng Zhang (Addgene plasmid # 198310 ; http://n2t.net/addgene:198310 ; RRID:Addgene_198310)
