[The description below was written by a language model from this plasmid's Addgene catalogue record and pLannotate feature annotations shown in this document.]
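Description:
pBR322-Pdp1-HiBiT is a bacterial expression plasmid built on the classic pBR322 backbone and used to supply a tagged payload protein to Photorhabdus virulence cassettes (PVCs), the contractile injection systems of Photorhabdus asymbiotica. It replicates in E. coli from the ColE1/pMB1-type origin and is selected with ampicillin through the bla gene and its native promoter. The annotated backbone also retains the rop gene and the bom mobility region typical of pBR322. The catalogue lists the plasmid as high copy, although rop normally moderates copy number. The tetracycline resistance gene appears only as two separated fragments, one following the tet promoter and spanning the sequence origin and another about 5 kb downstream. This indicates that the insert interrupts the tet coding region, so tetracycline selection should not be expected.

The payload is Pdp1, a natural PVC cargo protein from P. asymbiotica, fused to HiBiT, a short peptide that complements the LgBiT fragment to reconstitute NanoLuc luciferase activity. The record states that the plasmid also carries Pnf, a second PVC payload. Neither gene, nor the tag, is picked up by the automated feature table, which leaves roughly 5 kb between the tet fragments unannotated. That region presumably holds the insert. The promoter driving these genes, the position of the HiBiT tag on Pdp1 and the cloning sites are not stated. According to the record, the construct is used for payload loading assays: Pdp1-HiBiT is loaded into PVC particles, and a luminescent readout would report how much of it is packaged. The PVC structural genes are not described as part of this plasmid and would presumably be provided separately.
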