Features (pLannotate 1.2.2; 9 found; start..end, strand, type, name):
   5125..5750    +  CDS            TcR (fragment): tetracycline efflux protein; tet; confers resistance to tetracycline
   5992..6372    -  CDS            YPB1_ECOLX: Protein predicted: Swiss-Prot protein existence level 4. From Escherichia coli.
   6389..6580    +  CDS            rop: Rop protein, which maintains plasmids at low copy number; rop
   6682..6822    +  misc_feature   bom: basis of mobility region from pBR322
   7008..7596    -  rep_origin     ori: high-copy-number ColE1/pMB1/pBR322/pUC origin of replication
   7767..8627    -  CDS            AmpR: β-lactamase; bla; confers resistance to ampicillin, carbenicillin, and related antibiotics
   8628..8732    -  promoter       AmpR promoter: bla
   8845..8873    +  promoter       tet promoter: E. coli promoter for tetracycline efflux protein gene
   8921..74      +  CDS            TcR (fragment) (across the origin): tetracycline efflux protein; tet; confers resistance to tetracycline
>Addgene plasmid #198310 | pBR322-Pdp1-HiBiT | addgene full sequence | sequence record 388196 | Addgene NGS Result
AGTCCTGCTCGCTTCGCTACTTGGAGCCACTATCGACTACGCGATCATGGCGACCACACCCGTCCTGTGG
ATCCATTTTTTTAATTAAATAAAGGAATTAATATTGATTTGATAGAGCATGTAATCAATAACTTCTATGA
AAATGTTGAAAAACAATACACGGAAACACTTAACTTACAATTAAATTGTTAAAGGAGATGATGATAAGAA
TGGTCAGTCACCAGATAAAATGATCTCTGGTCAATTTTAGGAAAGCTGAAAAAACCTGACCAAATGCGTC
GTAAATTCTATGCTTAGAAAGACTCGGTGCCAGTGTAATACCTAAGATATGGTTTTTATTTCCATATCTG
TTCGAAAACTTAGAAATAACAAGTTCAACAATAACCAGGGACTTTAAATATGCCTAGATATGCTAATTAT
CAGATAAACCCCAAACAGAATATTAAAAATTCACATGGGAAATCTTCATCGTCAGATTTTTCTAGTGGGT
ACCTTTCATTCTCAAATAATTCGCTTGATGACCCTTTTATTCGGCAGCAAGTTAAGAGAGAATTTATTTG
GGAGGGACATATGAAGGAGATTGAAGAAGCTTCAAGATTAGGTAATTTTGCTGTCAGTTTTCGGGCTGCG
GGCGGGCCAACACTCAGAGCTTTGGGCAAAGGTGCGGCAGCCAAGGGGCATGATATTTTGGAAAAAACCA
TTAAACCCGGCTCAATTAACAAAGCTTATCCCAAAGACGAAGCTTCAGATGTAATAAAGAAAGTACAGGA
AGCGGGTATTGAAGGCTATGTAGGCCATTGGGATAAAAAAACTGGCCGCCTTTTGGGTATTTACATGAGT
AGTGGTCACGGTTTATCAGATGAACAGGTCAATGGAAAAATTTATCCTATAGACTTAAACAATCTGGAAG
CGAGTCTCTCAGCCTTGAAAGCAAAAGAGAACTGGGCTGCACTACCTTTTACTGGTGACTATGATATGCA
TGATATGATTAGTTTCACAGGTCAACCTCATTCAGTACCATCCAACTCATCAGAGGAAAGGAAAATTATA
GATCGCATTAACCGATTGGTTGCTCGATCTGATTCAAACCGGCCATTTGGAGATATAGAGCATAATGTTA
TCAGGCATGGAGCCCAGGTAAGCTACCCGGCTTTTGCTATGGATAAAGAAAAAGAGGAAATAAAAAAACA
CGGGGGGATTGTCAAGGCTGTTGCTGAACCCGGTGAATTTCCTGTCGCTATTGTTAGCAAAGGAAAATGG
ACAATTGCCAACAACATTGATGAACTAAATCAGTTTTATAATAGTATCGGTGCAAAAATGAAAGTGAGCT
GGAAGCCGGGTGCTGAAAATCCTGGATTCGTTTCTAATCCACAAAGACCGGGCATGGCCAGATTTAGCCG
GAAAAGAGGGAGCTCCGGTGTGAGCGGCTGGCGGCTGTTCAAGAAGATTAGCTGATATGGATTTTCATGT
CATCAGGAGAATATTCAAAATTCTGTGTCACACAAAATATTTTACAGCGTAATCACACCATTAAGAGGGG
CATCAAAATAAATGGTTAACTGGGACAATGTTGAATTTCATTTTTATAAGGCATTGTCCGTATTATCCAC
CATCCAGATCAACGGATTCAGATGGTGTAAAGAAAGCATATAGCTGGTAGGTAAAATTAAGAAGTGTAGT
TTTATAAAGTATTAATGGAGAACGATGAATTTAAAGTAAATGGAGGAAGGTTAGTTTCACTATCAAATTA
CAGGACCAAAAATATGGAGTATTCCATCTTCTTTGGTGAATTAAGTCTTGAAGACTTCAACAAATATTGC
CTGGAACTATGGGCCTGTGAATGGTATTGGAGTATCATTTATAACGACTATTTCGATAGGAAATTTAAAG
TCTTGTTGAAAATGACTAATCGTCTAAAAGTATGTCTGGAGAAATAGGTTTAATCTCTATATTTAACGGT
TTTATTTTCATCTATTTACTAATGGTAAATTTTTTTACTCTTTGAATATATTGGTGAGTTTGTTATCCCC
ATTAGTTACCAGGGTATTATTAATGAGTGAAATTCAATTTTATTGATATTAAAGTCAAATTTACAAATGA
TGACTTTATTATTTTTTATTTATTAATTTTAAATTATTTTTTGTTAATCTTTACTATAAATGAATTTTTT
GCTTGCATGGACTTGATTTTTTTATATATAACATTGACAAATATTAATTCATATATATGATTGTTATAGT
GAGTTATTTAATTGATTCGACTAACAATTTCATTGTAATTTTTCAAGATAGCAGTCAATTGCTATAACAA
GCATCTTTCTCGTCAAAGGAAAATGTGTATGGCCTATAAGCAGCAACTTGAAAGATGAAGGATATAATGA
TGATTAACTTAACGGAGAGTAGATATTAGAAGTAGTAGAAGGACAATTTAAGACTTTATACCCATTAAAA
CAAAGGGGTAAAATAATGATGTTTGATGAAAATTTAGAATGTGTTAATCACGAAATTATCAATGAAAAAT
TAGATACGAAAATTCACCTTGCTAATCCTTATGCCTTTTGGGGGGGAAGGGTAAATGAGAATATAAATGG
GTTAATTAAACAACATTCTTTAAGAGGAACTGACTTTAATAAAATTTTTAACCGGAAGATAAATTTTTTT
GTAAATGGAATAAATAATTGCCCCCGAAAAACTCGGAATATAAAACCCCCTAATTAATTATTTAAAGGAA
TAAGAGTTTATTTGCTCGTAGAGTAATTATGTTCCATTAATATGCTAAATTGCTCAGTAAAGTTATTAAC
TTTTTTTCAACGCCAGTGAATAAGTCTGTTTTATTAAATAAGGAGTTCAGGTGTTTATTTCAAAAGAATT
ATCAAGCTTTATTGCTGTAGCTAAAAATAAATCAATAAATAAAGCAACAACGGAACTTTTTATTACACAG
TCACCGATTTGCCGAAGCTTAAAAAAACTGGAATTTTCATTAGGTGTAAAACTCTTTGTAAGAAAAAGCC
AGGGATTGGCTTTAACAGAAGAAGGAGAATGCTTATATAATAAAGTTTTGTCAATTTGTGAACGGCTTCA
AGAAATAGAAGGTGACTACAAGAATGAAAAATCAACATACAATGATCTATATCAAAAAAATATATGAGGT
TCTAATATAATAAGCGGTTCTAGATAACTAAAGTCATCTATTACCAATATCTGTATACTCAGTGAAAGTT
TTGTCTTCTAGGTAAGTTTTCATAATAGTGACATACCTTATTTTTTCATCTGGGTGTCTCTCATCCTGAA
GAATGGGTGATATAGTTGAAATAACTCAGTTCGTTTTGTGGTTTACGATTTTTGGCGGATCACAAAAATA
GGGCTGAGTCCCTTCAAGTGAGTTTTGAAATATACAATTATACCCTTCATCCTTTAAGTTGTTGCTTTGT
TGGCTGTTTTCATTCACCTCAGTCACATAGTTATCTATGCTCCTGAGGATTCGTTCACTTGCCGTCGTGC
TGCAACTCGAAATCTATTGGGTATATATGTAATTTTCATATTCTGTTTCATTTTAACGGTATTATTTAAA
TATTTATATTTAGAACATTAGGTTATTAGAATAGATAATTTTAGGTAAATGTAATTAATTCAACCATCAC
GGAGAGTTTATCAATGTTAAAATATGCTAATCCTCAGACCGTAGCCACACAACGTACTAAAAATACTGCG
AAGAAACCGCCATCATCAACCTCTTTTGATGGGCACCTTGAACTTTCAAATGGTGAAAACCAGCCTTACG
AAGGCCATAAGATTAGGAAAATCAAAGGATTGAGACAACATCTTGCGGATAGGAGTCTTAATAAAGGGCA
TATTTCCCCGTTGATGAATAAGGGATTATTAGTAGGTAGTAAGGATGTGTCAATTGACATCCCAGTTATA
GCTCATCGTTATGACAGCAGCCATCAACTTACAGATGCGGAGCCTTTGAAAGCTGATAGTCACTCCAATC
ATCTAGACCCTTTTTATGGTGTTATTGCAGGATTTCGTGGTGATCAGGTGACATCATCAGAGTCGGGTTC
AGGATCAATAGGCGTACATTGGGGGAAAAATACGCTGGATTCCAATATTATGGGTGTTAATGTGGTTAAT
GGTGCATCGGGAACCGTGGGAATAAGAATTGCTTTGAAGGATATTCAGCATGGGTCCCCGGTTATTGTCA
CGTCTGGAGCATTGAGCGGTTGTACTATGGTATATTCGGTGAAAAATGGCTATTTTTTTGCCTATCATAC
GGGGCAGAAACCGGGTAATAATGAATGGAAAACAGGCAGGCAGGGTGTTGTTGCTACCTATCTGAGCCAT
CAAGCCCTTTCGCCGGATAGTGAACCTATGACGGTTGGTGAACAGAATAACGATTTAGTGAATATTTTTG
CAAATTATGATCAGAGTGTTATTACCTATATGGGAAAACCGGGAGTGCTGATTGATAAAATGGCAGAAAA
TGTTGGTGTTTTTAATTATGACGAAATTAAGCCTGAAAAACCTGCTATTAGAGCTGGCTACAGTTATGCG
TTGCTGGCTAAGGACGATAAAGGAAAGGTGAACGTTAAGGTACTATCGGAAGATGTTATCGTTTCATCAG
GTAAGCAGGGAAATACTGTTAAGGCCATTAATTCACTTAAAAAACGGTTGTTATAATTTTGCCCAATGAG
GGCAGGAGGTACGGATTTTCATTAGCACTTATCGAAGCGGATATATGTTTGTGACTACATTGTCAGAAAA
TTTCATTCATCAACTTGAATTAGAACAGTGTCCATATAACTTATTTAGAATAAAGGAAGGAAATTAATCT
TAGATACAATGATAAGGGAAATAAAATAGAAAGTAGAGTTAATTGTATTAATAAGGTGCTGGAGCTTTAC
TTACAAAATATCAATGATTTTTGGTTTCGTATAAGTAATTAATTTAGAGTAATGAAAAATTATTTGTGGG
TTAAATTTTATTTATTGAAAATTCATTGGTTTATTTTATGAAATAGGAAGGTAATAGCGGTATTATTCGG
TTGAAATAACCGTATAGATAAATAGTAGGATTTAGATAAATTATTTCATATATGACAATTTTTACTATTA
TATGGGGTTTGTAAGTCGACCGATGCCCTTGAGAGCCTTCAACCCAGTCAGCTCCTTCCGGTGGGCGCGG
GGCATGACTATCGTCGCCGCACTTATGACTGTCTTCTTTATCATGCAACTCGTAGGACAGGTGCCGGCAG
CGCTCTGGGTCATTTTCGGCGAGGACCGCTTTCGCTGGAGCGCGACGATGATCGGCCTGTCGCTTGCGGT
ATTCGGAATCTTGCACGCCCTCGCTCAAGCCTTCGTCACTGGTCCCGCCACCAAACGTTTCGGCGAGAAG
CAGGCCATTATCGCCGGCATGGCGGCCGACGCGCTGGGCTACGTCTTGCTGGCGTTCGCGACGCGAGGCT
GGATGGCCTTCCCCATTATGATTCTTCTCGCTTCCGGCGGCATCGGGATGCCCGCGTTGCAGGCCATGCT
GTCCAGGCAGGTAGATGACGACCATCAGGGACAGCTTCAAGGATCGCTCGCGGCTCTTACCAGCCTAACT
TCGATCATTGGACCGCTGATCGTCACGGCGATTTATGCCGCCTCGGCGAGCACATGGAACGGGTTGGCAT
GGATTGTAGGCGCCGCCCTATACCTTGTCTGCCTCCCCGCGTTGCGTCGCGGTGCATGGAGCCGGGCCAC
CTCGACCTGAATGGAAGCCGGCGGCACCTCGCTAACGGATTCACCACTCCAAGAATTGGAGCCAATCAAT
TCTTGCGGAGAACTGTGAATGCGCAAACCAACCCTTGGCAGAACATATCCATCGCGTCCGCCATCTCCAG
CAGCCGCACGCGGCGCATCTCGGGCAGCGTTGGGTCCTGGCCACGGGTGCGCATGATCGTGCTCCTGTCG
TTGAGGACCCGGCTAGGCTGGCGGGGTTGCCTTACTGGTTAGCAGAATGAATCACCGATACGCGAGCGAA
CGTGAAGCGACTGCTGCTGCAAAACGTCTGCGACCTGAGCAACAACATGAATGGTCTTCGGTTTCCGTGT
TTCGTAAAGTCTGGAAACGCGGAAGTCAGCGCCCTGCACCATTATGTTCCGGATCTGCATCGCAGGATGC
TGCTGGCTACCCTGTGGAACACCTACATCTGTATTAACGAAGCGCTGGCATTGACCCTGAGTGATTTTTC
TCTGGTCCCGCCGCATCCATACCGCCAGTTGTTTACCCTCACAACGTTCCAGTAACCGGGCATGTTCATC
ATCAGTAACCCGTATCGTGAGCATCCTCTCTCGTTTCATCGGTATCATTACCCCCATGAACAGAAATCCC
CCTTACACGGAGGCATCAGTGACCAAACAGGAAAAAACCGCCCTTAACATGGCCCGCTTTATCAGAAGCC
AGACATTAACGCTTCTGGAGAAACTCAACGAGCTGGACGCGGATGAACAGGCAGACATCTGTGAATCGCT
TCACGACCACGCTGATGAGCTTTACCGCAGCTGCCTCGCGCGTTTCGGTGATGACGGTGAAAACCTCTGA
CACATGCAGCTCCCGGAGACGGTCACAGCTTGTCTGTAAGCGGATGCCGGGAGCAGACAAGCCCGTCAGG
GCGCGTCAGCGGGTGTTGGCGGGTGTCGGGGCGCAGCCATGACCCAGTCACGTAGCGATAGCGGAGTGTA
TACTGGCTTAACTATGCGGCATCAGAGCAGATTGTACTGAGAGTGCACCATATGCGGTGTGAAATACCGC
ACAGATGCGTAAGGAGAAAATACCGCATCAGGCGCTCTTCCGCTTCCTCGCTCACTGACTCGCTGCGCTC
GGTCGTTCGGCTGCGGCGAGCGGTATCAGCTCACTCAAAGGCGGTAATACGGTTATCCACAGAATCAGGG
GATAACGCAGGAAAGAACATGTGAGCAAAAGGCCAGCAAAAGGCCAGGAACCGTAAAAAGGCCGCGTTGC
TGGCGTTTTTCCATAGGCTCCGCCCCCCTGACGAGCATCACAAAAATCGACGCTCAAGTCAGAGGTGGCG
AAACCCGACAGGACTATAAAGATACCAGGCGTTTCCCCCTGGAAGCTCCCTCGTGCGCTCTCCTGTTCCG
ACCCTGCCGCTTACCGGATACCTGTCCGCCTTTCTCCCTTCGGGAAGCGTGGCGCTTTCTCATAGCTCAC
GCTGTAGGTATCTCAGTTCGGTGTAGGTCGTTCGCTCCAAGCTGGGCTGTGTGCACGAACCCCCCGTTCA
GCCCGACCGCTGCGCCTTATCCGGTAACTATCGTCTTGAGTCCAACCCGGTAAGACACGACTTATCGCCA
CTGGCAGCAGCCACTGGTAACAGGATTAGCAGAGCGAGGTATGTAGGCGGTGCTACAGAGTTCTTGAAGT
GGTGGCCTAACTACGGCTACACTAGAAGGACAGTATTTGGTATCTGCGCTCTGCTGAAGCCAGTTACCTT
CGGAAAAAGAGTTGGTAGCTCTTGATCCGGCAAACAAACCACCGCTGGTAGCGGTGGTTTTTTTGTTTGC
AAGCAGCAGATTACGCGCAGAAAAAAAGGATCTCAAGAAGATCCTTTGATCTTTTCTACGGGGTCTGACG
CTCAGTGGAACGAAAACTCACGTTAAGGGATTTTGGTCATGAGATTATCAAAAAGGATCTTCACCTAGAT
CCTTTTAAATTAAAAATGAAGTTTTAAATCAATCTAAAGTATATATGAGTAAACTTGGTCTGACAGTTAC
CAATGCTTAATCAGTGAGGCACCTATCTCAGCGATCTGTCTATTTCGTTCATCCATAGTTGCCTGACTCC
CCGTCGTGTAGATAACTACGATACGGGAGGGCTTACCATCTGGCCCCAGTGCTGCAATGATACCGCGAGA
CCCACGCTCACCGGCTCCAGATTTATCAGCAATAAACCAGCCAGCCGGAAGGGCCGAGCGCAGAAGTGGT
CCTGCAACTTTATCCGCCTCCATCCAGTCTATTAATTGTTGCCGGGAAGCTAGAGTAAGTAGTTCGCCAG
TTAATAGTTTGCGCAACGTTGTTGCCATTGCTGCAGGCATCGTGGTGTCACGCTCGTCGTTTGGTATGGC
TTCATTCAGCTCCGGTTCCCAACGATCAAGGCGAGTTACATGATCCCCCATGTTGTGCAAAAAAGCGGTT
AGCTCCTTCGGTCCTCCGATCGTTGTCAGAAGTAAGTTGGCCGCAGTGTTATCACTCATGGTTATGGCAG
CACTGCATAATTCTCTTACTGTCATGCCATCCGTAAGATGCTTTTCTGTGACTGGTGAGTACTCAACCAA
GTCATTCTGAGAATAGTGTATGCGGCGACCGAGTTGCTCTTGCCCGGCGTCAACACGGGATAATACCGCG
CCACATAGCAGAACTTTAAAAGTGCTCATCATTGGAAAACGTTCTTCGGGGCGAAAACTCTCAAGGATCT
TACCGCTGTTGAGATCCAGTTCGATGTAACCCACTCGTGCACCCAACTGATCTTCAGCATCTTTTACTTT
CACCAGCGTTTCTGGGTGAGCAAAAACAGGAAGGCAAAATGCCGCAAAAAAGGGAATAAGGGCGACACGG
AAATGTTGAATACTCATACTCTTCCTTTTTCAATATTATTGAAGCATTTATCAGGGTTATTGTCTCATGA
GCGGATACATATTTGAATGTATTTAGAAAAATAAACAAATAGGGGTTCCGCGCACATTTCCCCGAAAAGT
GCCACCTGACGTCTAAGAAACCATTATTATCATGACATTAACCTATAAAAATAGGCGTATCACGAGGCCC
TTTCGTCTTCAAGAATTCTCATGTTTGACAGCTTATCATCGATAAGCTTTAATGCGGTAGTTTATCACAG
TTAAATTGCTAACGCAGTCAGGCACCGTGTATGAAATCTAACAATGCGCTCATCGTCATCCTCGGCACCG
TCACCCTGGATGCTGTAGGCATAGGCTTGGTTATGCCGGTACTGCCGGGCCTCTTGCGGGATATCGTCCA
TTCCGACAGCATCGCCAGTCACTATGGCGTGCTGCTAGCGCTATATGCGTTGATGCAATTTCTATGCGCA
CCCGTTCTCGGAGCACTGTCCGACCGCTTTGGCCGCCGCCC
